>Addgene plasmid #104020 | pEB1-comVenJBC | addgene full sequence | sequence record 200462 | Addgene NGS Result
TTATCATGACATTAACCTATAAAAATAGGCGTATCACGAGGCCCTTTCGTCTTCACCACAGCTAACACCA
CGTCGTCCCTATCTGCTGCCCTAGGTCTATGAGTGGTTGCTGGATAACTTTACGGGCATGCATAAGGCTC
GTATGATATATTCAGGGAGACCACAACGGTTTCCCTCTACAAATAATTTTGTTTAACTTTTCTAGATTTA
AGAAGGAGATATACATATGAGCAAAGGTGAAGAACTGTTCACCGGCGTTGTGCCAATTCTGGTTGAGCTG
GATGGTGACGTGAATGGCCACAAATTTTCCGTGTCTGGTGAAGGCGAGGGTGATGCTACTTATGGCAAAC
TGACTCTGAAACTGATCTGTACCACCGGCAAACTGCCTGTTCCGTGGCCAACTCTGGTCACTACTCTGGG
TTACGGCCTGCAGTGTTTTGCGCGTTACCCGGATCACATGAAACAGCATGACTTCTTCAAATCTGCCATG
CCGGAAGGCTATGTCCAAGAACGTACGATCTTTTTCAAGGACGACGGCAACTATAAAACCCGTGCCGAAG
TTAAATTCGAGGGTGACACCCTGGTTAACCGCATCGAACTGAAAGGCATTGACTTCAAAGAGGACGGCAA
CATTCTGGGTCACAAGCTGGAATACAACTACAACTCCCACAACGTTTACATTACTGCTGACAAGCAGAAA
AACGGCATCAAAGCAAACTTCAAGATCCGTCACAACATTGAAGATGGTGGCGTACAGCTGGCAGATCACT
ACCAGCAGAACACTCCAATCGGTGATGGCCCAGTACTGCTGCCAGATAACCATTACCTGTCCTACCAGAG
CAAACTGTCTAAAGACCCGAACGAAAAACGTGACCACATGGTACTGCTGGAATTTGTTACCGCGGCAGGC
ATTACCCACGGTATGGACGAACTGTATAAATAAATGTCCAGACCTGCAGGCATGCAAGCTCTAGAGGCAT
CAAATAAAACGAAAGGCTCAGTCGAAAGACTGGGCCTTTCGTTTTATCTGTTGTTTGTCGGTGAACGCTC
TCCTGAGTAGGACAAATCCGCCGCCCTAGACCTAGGGTACGGGTTTTGCTGCCCGCAAACGGGCTGTTCT
GGTGTTGCTAGTTTGTTATCAGAATCGCAGATCCGGCTTCAGCCGGTTTGCCGGCTGAAAGCGCTATTTC
TTCCAGAATTGCCATGATTTTTTCCCCACGGGAGGCGTCACTGGCTCCCGTGTTGTCGGCAGCTTTGATT
CGATAAGCAGCATCGCCTGTTTCAGGCTGTCTATGTGTGACTGTTGAGCTGTAACAAGTTGTCTCAGGTG
TTCAATTTCATGTTCTAGTTGCTTTGTTTTACTGGTTTCACCTGTTCTATTAGGTGTTACATGCTGTTCA
TCTGTTACATTGTCGATCTGTTCATGGTGAACAGCTTTGAATGCACCAAAAACTCGTAAAAGCTCTGATG
TATCTATCTTTTTTACACCGTTTTCATCTGTGCATATGGACAGTTTTCCCTTTGATATGTAACGGTGAAC
AGTTGTTCTACTTTTGTTTGTTAGTCTTGATGCTTCACTGATAGATACAAGAGCCATAAGAACCTCAGAT
CCTTCCGTATTTAGCCAGTATGTTCTCTAGTGTGGTTCGTTGTTTTTGCGTGAGCCATGAGAACGAACCA
TTGAGATCATACTTACTTTGCATGTCACTCAAAAATTTTGCCTCAAAACTGGTGAGCTGAATTTTTGCAG
TTAAAGCATCGTGTAGTGTTTTTCTTAGTCCGTTATGTAGGTAGGAATCTGATGTAATGGTTGTTGGTAT
TTTGTCACCATTCATTTTTATCTGGTTGTTCTCAAGTTCGGTTACGAGATCCATTTGTCTATCTAGTTCA
ACTTGGAAAATCAACGTATCAGTCGGGCGGCCTCGCTTATCAACCACCAATTTCATATTGCTGTAAGTGT
TTAAATCTTTACTTATTGGTTTCAAAACCCATTGGTTAAGCCTTTTAAACTCATGGTAGTTATTTTCAAG
CATTAACATGAACTTAAATTCATCAAGGCTAATCTCTATATTTGCCTTGTGAGTTTTCTTTTGTGTTAGT
TCTTTTAATAACCACTCATAAATCCTCATAGAGTATTTGTTTTCAAAAGACTTAACATGTTCCAGATTAT
ATTTTATGAATTTTTTTAACTGGAAAAGATAAGGCAATATCTCTTCACTAAAAACTAATTCTAATTTTTC
GCTTGAGAACTTGGCATAGTTTGTCCACTGGAAAATCTCAAAGCCTTTAACCAAAGGATTCCTGATTTCC
ACAGTTCTCGTCATCAGCTCTCTGGTTGCTTTAGCTAATACACCATAAGCATTTTCCCTACTGATGTTCA
TCATCTGAGCGTATTGGTTATAAGTGAACGATACCGTCCGTTCTTTCCTTGTAGGGTTTTCAATCGTGGG
GTTGAGTAGTGCCACACAGCATAAAATTAGCTTGGTTTCATGCTCCGTTAAGTCATAGCGACTAATCGCT
AGTTCATTTGCTTTGAAAACAACTAATTCAGACATACATCTCAATTGGTCTAGGTGATTTTAATCACTAT
ACCAATTGAGATGGGCTAGTCAATGATAATTACTAGTCCTTTTCCTTTGAGTTGTGGGTATCTGTAAATT
CTGCTAGACCTTTGCTGGAAAACTTGTAAATTCTGCTAGACCCTCTGTAAATTCCGCTAGACCTTTGTGT
GTTTTTTTTGTTTATATTCAAGTGGTTATAATTTATAGAATAAAGAAAGAATAAAAAAAGATAAAAAGAA
TAGATCCCAGCCCTGTGTATAACTCACTACTTTAGTCAGTTCCGCAGTATTACAAAAGGATGTCGCAAAC
GCTGTTTGCTCCTCTACAAAACAGACCTTAAAACCCTAAAGGCTTAAGTAGCACCCTCGCAAGCTCGGGC
AAATCGCTGAATATTCCTTTTGTCTCCGACCATCAGGCACCTGAGTCGCTGTCTTTTTCGTGACATTCAG
TTCGCTGCGCTCACGGCTCTGGCAGTGAATGGGGGTAAATGGCACTACAGGCGCCTTTTATGGATTCATG
CAAGGAAACTACCCATAATACAAGAAAAGCCCGTCACGGGCTTCTCAGGGCGTTTTATGGCGGGTCTGCT
ATGTGGTGCTATCTGACTTTTTGCTGTTCAGCAGTTCCTGCCCTCTGATTTTCCAGTCTGACCACTTCGG
ATTATCCCGTGACAGGTCATTCAGACTGGCTAATGCACCCAGTAAGGCAGCGGTATCATCAACAGGCTTA
CCCGTCTTACTGTCCCTAGTGCTTGGATTCTCACCAATAAAAAACGCCCGGCGGCAACCGAGCGTTCTGA
ACAAATCCAGATGGAGTTCTGAGGTCATTACTGGATCTATCAACAGGAGTCCAAGCGAGCTCTCGAACCC
CAGAGTCCCGCTCAGAAGAACTCGTCAAGAAGGCGATAGAAGGCGATGCGCTGCGAATCGGGAGCGGCGA
TACCGTAAAGCACGAGGAAGCGGTCAGCCCATTCGCCGCCAAGCTCTTCAGCAATATCACGGGTAGCCAA
CGCTATGTCCTGATAGCGGTCCGCCACACCCAGCCGGCCACAGTCGATGAATCCAGAAAAGCGGCCATTT
TCCACCATGATATTCGGCAAGCAGGCATCGCCATGGGTCACGACGAGATCCTCGCCGTCGGGCATGCGCG
CCTTGAGCCTGGCGAACAGTTCGGCTGGCGCGAGCCCCTGATGCTCTTCGTCCAGATCATCCTGATCGAC
AAGACCGGCTTCCATCCGAGTACGTGCTCGCTCGATGCGATGTTTCGCTTGGTGGTCGAATGGGCAGGTA
GCCGGATCAAGCGTATGCAGCCGCCGCATTGCATCAGCCATGATGGATACTTTCTCGGCAGGAGCAAGGT
GAGATGACAGGAGATCCTGCCCCGGCACTTCGCCCAATAGCAGCCAGTCCCTTCCCGCTTCAGTGACAAC
GTCGAGCACAGCTGCGCAAGGAACGCCCGTCGTGGCCAGCCACGATAGCCGCGCTGCCTCGTCCTGCAGT
TCATTCAGGGCACCGGACAGGTCGGTCTTGACAAAAAGAACCGGGCGCCCCTGCGCTGACAGCCGGAACA
CGGCGGCATCAGAGCAGCCGATTGTCTGTTGTGCCCAGTCATAGCCGAATAGCCTCTCCACCCAAGCGGC
CGGAGAACCTGCGTGCAATCCATCTTGTTCAATCATGCGAAACGATCCTCATCCTGTCTCTTGATCAGAT
CTTGATCCCCTGCGCCATCAGATCCTTGGCGGCAAGAAAGCCATCCAGTTTACTTTGCAGGGCTTCCCAA
CCTTACCAGAGGGCGCCCCAGCTGGCAATTCCGACGTCTAAGAAACCATTA
Features (pLannotate 1.2.2; 8 found; start..end, strand, type, name):
    230..940     +  CDS            mVenus: mVenus is a basic (constitutively fluorescent) yellow fluorescent protein published in 2006, derived from Aequorea victoria. It is reported to be a rapidly-maturing monomer with moderate acid sensitivity.
    951..970     +  misc_feature   MCS (fragment): pUC18/19 multiple cloning site
    981..1067    +  terminator     rrnB T1 terminator: Escherichia coli rrnB; transcription terminator T1 from the E. coli rrnB gene
   1605..2555    -  CDS            Rep101: RepA protein needed for replication with the pSC101 origin; rep101
   2603..2825    -  rep_origin     pSC101 ori: low-copy replication origin that requires the Rep101 protein
   3317..3411    -  terminator     lambda t0 terminator: transcription terminator from phage lambda
   3445..4236    -  CDS            neo: KKA2_KLEPN - Also known as kan, nptII. Experimental evidence at protein level: Swiss-Prot protein existence level 1. Resistance to kanamycin, neomycin, paromomycin, ribostamycin, butirosin and gentamicin B. From Klebsiella pneumoniae.
   4268..4387    -  CDS            tnpA (fragment): TN5P_ECOLX - Also known as tnp. Experimental evidence at protein level: Swiss-Prot protein existence level 1. Mediates transposition of transposon Tn5 by a 'cut and paste' mechanism. First, the monomeric transposase binds the 19 bp inverted DNA repeats flanking the transposon. Then, dimerization of the DNA- bound transposase creates a synaptic DNA complex. After nicking of the first DNA strand, excision of the transposon proceeds through a series of intermediates. The transposase then mediates the insertion of the transposon at a new site by strand transfer. The activity of the wild- type tran
