[The description below was written by a language model from this plasmid's Addgene catalogue record and pLannotate feature annotations shown in this document.]
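Description:
pEB1-comVenJBC is a low-copy bacterial expression plasmid of about 4.4 kb that constitutively expresses a codon-optimized yellow fluorescent protein in Escherichia coli. Its pEB1 backbone is derived from pUA66, modified by inserting the constitutive proC promoter and replacing the original insert with the fluorescent protein of interest. Replication depends on the pSC101 origin together with the plasmid-encoded Rep101 (RepA) initiator protein, a pairing that keeps copy number low. Selection is by kanamycin through a neo/nptII aminoglycoside phosphotransferase gene, which is followed by a lambda t0 terminator. A short Tn5 transposase fragment annotated next to the resistance gene is most likely a leftover from the Tn5-derived kanamycin cassette rather than a functional element. The record lists the wild-type K-12 strain MG1655 as the growth strain.

The payload is comVenJBC, a synthetic 717 bp open reading frame assembled by Gibson cloning. According to the depositor, it encodes the same protein as mVenus JBC but with a codon-optimized nucleotide sequence, and the feature annotation accordingly recognizes it as mVenus, a monomeric, rapidly maturing Aequorea victoria-derived yellow fluorescent protein. The coding sequence is driven by proC, which is stated in the catalogue fields but not picked up in the automated feature table. Downstream lie a small remnant of a pUC-type multiple cloning site and the rrnB T1 terminator, which ends transcription of the reporter. The plasmid belongs to a collection built for systematic measurement of fluorescent protein maturation times in living cells. In that context it provides steady, low-level expression of this mVenus variant, allowing it to be compared with other fluorescent proteins carried in the same backbone.
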