Addgene plasmid #104020: pEB1-comVenJBC
Purpose: Plasmid encoding comVenJBC
Depositing lab: Philippe Cluzel. Depositing organization: Harvard University. Publication: Systematic characterization of maturation time of fluorescent proteins in living cells. Balleza E, Kim JM, Cluzel P. Nat Methods. 2018 Jan;15(1):47-51. doi: 10.1038/nmeth.4509. Epub 2017 Nov 20. PubMed 29320486.
Backbone
  Vector backbone: pEB1
  Backbone size w/o insert (bp): 3674
  Total vector size (bp): 4391
  Modifications to backbone: Derived from pUA66. Inserted constitutive promoter proC. Replaced original insert with FP of interest.
  Vector type: Bacterial Expression ; Low copy
Growth in bacteria
  Bacterial resistance: Kanamycin, 50 μg/mL
  Growth temperature: 37°C
  Growth strain: MG1655
  Copy number: Low Copy
Gene/Insert
  Gene/Insert name: comVenJBC
  Species: Synthetic
  Insert size (bp): 717
  Mutation: Same protein sequence as mVenus JBC (codon optimized nucleotide sequence)
  Promoter: proC
  Cloning method: Gibson Cloning
  Sequencing primers: 5′ GCGTATCACGAGGCCCTTTC; 3′ AAAGGGAAAACTGTCCATATGCAC
Terms and licenses: Academic/Nonprofit Terms; Industry Terms: Not Available to Industry
Depositor comments: This is a codon optimized version of mVenus JBC. Please see "Notes On Plasmids In This Collection" document for further details and references.
How to cite: pEB1-comVenJBC was a gift from Philippe Cluzel (Addgene plasmid # 104020 ; http://n2t.net/addgene:104020 ; RRID:Addgene_104020)
